Addgene plasmid #221691: pCMV-FLAG-MAD2-RQ
Purpose: Mammalian expression of FLAG-tagged human MAD2 (R133E/Q134A)
Depositing lab: Derrick Sek Tong Ong. Depositing organization: National University of Singapore. Publication: CAMK2D serves as a molecular scaffold for RNF8-MAD2 complex to induce mitotic checkpoint in glioma. Chuah YH, Tay EXY, Grinchuk OV, Yoon J, Feng J, Kannan S, Robert M, Jakhar R, Liang Y, Lee BWL, Wang LC, Lim YT, Zhao T, Sobota RM, Lu G, Low BC, Crasta KC, Verma CS, Lin Z, Ong DST. Cell Death Differ. 2023 Aug;30(8):1973-1987. doi: 10.1038/s41418-023-01192-3. Epub 2023 Jul 19. PubMed 37468549.
Backbone
  Vector backbone: pCMV-Tag2B
  Vector type: Mammalian Expression
Growth in bacteria
  Bacterial resistance: Kanamycin, 50 μg/mL
  Growth temperature: 37°C
  Growth strain: DH5alpha
  Copy number: High Copy
Gene/Insert
  Gene/Insert name: MAD2
  Species: H. sapiens (human)
  Mutation: R133E, Q134A
  Cloning method: Restriction Enzyme; 5′ cloning site EcoRI (unknown if destroyed); 3′ cloning site HindIII (unknown if destroyed)
Terms and licenses: Academic/Nonprofit Terms; Industry Terms: Not Available to Industry
Depositor comments: This is a mutated version of plasmid #221690.
How to cite: pCMV-FLAG-MAD2-RQ was a gift from Derrick Sek Tong Ong (Addgene plasmid # 221691 ; http://n2t.net/addgene:221691 ; RRID:Addgene_221691)
