[The description below was written by a language model from this plasmid's Addgene catalogue record and pLannotate feature annotations shown in this document.]
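Description:
pCMV-FLAG-MAD2-RQ is a mammalian expression plasmid of about 4.9 kb built on the pCMV-Tag2B backbone, designed to produce an N-terminally FLAG-tagged form of human MAD2 (MAD2L1) carrying the R133E and Q134A substitutions. It is maintained in E. coli as a high-copy plasmid through a ColE1/pUC-type origin and selected with kanamycin. The single NeoR/KanR (aminoglycoside phosphotransferase) gene sits behind tandem bacterial (bla-type) and SV40 early promoters and is followed by an HSV TK polyadenylation signal. The same marker can therefore confer kanamycin resistance in bacteria and G418 resistance in transfected mammalian cells. An f1 origin is also present and allows single-stranded DNA production.

The expression cassette consists of the human cytomegalovirus immediate early enhancer and promoter, a short FLAG epitope sequence (annotated as a partial 3xFLAG match), the MAD2L1 coding sequence cloned between EcoRI and HindIII in the polylinker, and an SV40 polyadenylation signal. T3 and T7 phage promoters flank the cloning region, as is usual for this backbone. Several small annotated fragments (RSF ori, lacZα, SV40 small t intron and large T antigen, ble, bGH poly(A)) appear to be backbone remnants or partial matches rather than functional parts.

MAD2 is a spindle-assembly checkpoint component that delays anaphase until chromosomes are properly aligned. The record describes this plasmid as the mutated counterpart of a related deposited MAD2 plasmid, but it does not state the functional consequence of the two substitutions. It was deposited with a study of an RNF8–MAD2 complex and mitotic checkpoint control in glioma. In that setting, the FLAG tag would allow detection or pull-down of the expressed protein.
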