Features (pLannotate 1.2.2; 22 found; start..end, strand, type, name):
      1..32      +  rep_origin     RSF ori (fragment): Plasmids containing the RSF 1030 origin of replication can be propagated in E. coli cells that contain additional plasmids with compatible origins.
    100..403     +  enhancer       CMV enhancer: human cytomegalovirus immediate early enhancer
    404..607     +  promoter       CMV promoter: human cytomegalovirus (CMV) immediate early promoter
    653..671     +  promoter       T3 promoter: promoter for bacteriophage T3 RNA polymerase
    684..707     +  misc_feature   MCS (fragment): pBluescript multiple cloning site
    715..739     +  CDS            3xFLAG (fragment): three tandem FLAG® epitope tags
    748..771     +  misc_feature   MCS (fragment): pBluescript multiple cloning site
    772..1386    +  CDS            MAD2L1: MD2L1_HUMAN - Also known as MAD2. Experimental evidence at protein level: Swiss-Prot protein existence level 1. Component of the spindle-assembly checkpoint that prevents the onset of anaphase until all chromosomes are properly aligned at the metaphase plate (PubMed:29162720, PubMed:15024386). In the closed conformation (C-MAD2) forms a heterotetrameric complex with MAD1L1 at unattached kinetochores during prometaphase, the complex recruits open conformation molecules of MAD2L1 (O-MAD2) and then promotes the conversion of O-MAD2 to C-MAD2 (PubMed:29162720). Required for the execution of the mi
   1386..1428    +  misc_feature   MCS (fragment): pBluescript multiple cloning site
   1468..1486    -  promoter       T7 promoter: promoter for bacteriophage T7 RNA polymerase
   1496..1535    +  CDS            lacZα (fragment): LacZα fragment of β-galactosidase; lacZ fragment
   1545..1600    +  intron         small t intron (fragment): SV40 (simian virus 40) small t antigen intron
   1600..1737    +  CDS            large T antigen (fragment): large T antigen from SV40 (simian virus 40)
   1760..1881    +  polyA_signal   SV40 poly(A) signal: SV40 polyadenylation signal
   1915..2343    -  rep_origin     f1 ori (sequence partly withheld): f1 bacteriophage origin of replication; arrow indicates direction of (+) strand synthesis
   2370..2472    +  promoter       AmpR promoter: bla
   2476..2833    +  promoter       SV40 promoter: SV40 enhancer and early promoter
   2868..3662    +  CDS            NeoR/KanR: aminoglycoside phosphotransferase from Tn5; aph(3')-II (or nptII); confers resistance to neomycin, kanamycin, and G418 (Geneticin®)
   3683..3835    +  CDS            ble (fragment): BLE_KLEPN - Experimental evidence at protein level: Swiss-Prot protein existence level 1. Binding protein with a strong affinity to the bleomycin family of antibiotics. Binds to CL990; an antimitotic-antibiotic compound. From Klebsiella pneumoniae.
   3894..3941    +  polyA_signal   HSV TK poly(A) signal: herpes simplex virus thymidine kinase polyadenylation signal (Cole and Stacy, 1985)
   4032..4048    -  polyA_signal   bGH poly(A) signal (fragment): bovine growth hormone polyadenylation signal
   4270..4858    +  rep_origin     ori: high-copy-number ColE1/pMB1/pBR322/pUC origin of replication
>Addgene plasmid #221691 | pCMV-FLAG-MAD2-RQ | addgene full sequence | sequence record 442606 | Addgene NGS Result
TCCCCTGATTCTGTGGATAACCGTATTACCGCCATGCATTAGTTATTAATAGTAATCAATTACGGGGTCA
TTAGTTCATAGCCCATATATGGAGTTCCGCGTTACATAACTTACGGTAAATGGCCCGCCTGGCTGACCGC
CCAACGACCCCCGCCCATTGACGTCAATAATGACGTATGTTCCCATAGTAACGCCAATAGGGACTTTCCA
TTGACGTCAATGGGTGGAGTATTTACGGTAAACTGCCCACTTGGCAGTACATCAAGTGTATCATATGCCA
AGTACGCCCCCTATTGACGTCAATGACGGTAAATGGCCCGCCTGGCATTATGCCCAGTACATGACCTTAT
GGGACTTTCCTACTTGGCAGTACATCTACGTATTAGTCATCGCTATTACCATGGTGATGCGGTTTTGGCA
GTACATCAATGGGCGTGGATAGCGGTTTGACTCACGGGGATTTCCAAGTCTCCACCCCATTGACGTCAAT
GGGAGTTTGTTTTGGCACCAAAATCAACGGGACTTTCCAAAATGTCGTAACAACTCCGCCCCATTGACGC
AAATGGGCGGTAGGCGTGTACGGTGGGAGGTCTATATAAGCAGAGCTGGTTTAGTGAACCGTCAGATCCG
CTAGCGATTACGCCAAGCTCGAAATTAACCCTCACTAAAGGGAACAAAAGCTGGAGCTCCACCGCGGTGG
CGGCCGCCACCATGGATTACAAGGATGACGACGATAAGAGCCCGGGCGGATCCCCCGGGCTGCAGGAATT
CATGGCGCTGCAGCTCTCCCGGGAGCAGGGAATCACCCTGCGCGGGAGCGCCGAAATCGTGGCCGAGTTC
TTCTCATTCGGCATCAACAGCATTTTATATCAGCGTGGCATATATCCATCTGAAACCTTTACTCGAGTGC
AGAAATACGGACTCACCTTGCTTGTAACTACTGATCTTGAGCTCATAAAATACCTAAATAATGTGGTGGA
ACAACTGAAAGATTGGTTATACAAGTGTTCAGTTCAGAAACTGGTTGTAGTTATCTCAAATATTGAAAGT
GGTGAGGTCCTGGAAAGATGGCAGTTTGATATTGAGTGTGACAAGACTGCAAAAGATGACAGTGCACCCA
GAGAAAAGTCTCAGAAAGCTATCCAGGATGAAATCCGTTCAGTGATCGAGGCGATCACAGCTACGGTGAC
ATTTCTGCCACTGTTGGAAGTTTCTTGTTCATTTGATCTGCTGATTTATACAGACAAAGATTTGGTTGTA
CCTGAAAAATGGGAAGAGTCGGGACCACAGTTTATTACCAATTCTGAGGAAGTCCGCCTTCGTTCATTTA
CTACTACAATCCACAAAGTAAATAGCATGGTGGCCTACAAAATTCCTGTCAATGACAAGCTTATCGATAC
CGTCGACCTCGAGGGGGGGCCCGGTACCTTAATTAATTAAGGTACCAGGTAAGTGTACCCAATTCGCCCT
ATAGTGAGTCGTATTACAATTCACTCGATCGCCCTTCCCAACAGTTGCGCAGCCTGAATGGCGAATGGAG
ATCCAATTTTTAAGTGTATAATGTGTTAAACTACTGATTCTAATTGTTTGTGTATTTTAGATTCACAGTC
CCAAGGCTCATTTCAGGCCCCTCAGTCCTCACAGTCTGTTCATGATCATAATCAGCCATACCACATTTGT
AGAGGTTTTACTTGCTTTAAAAAACCTCCCACACCTCCCCCTGAACCTGAAACATAAAATGAATGCAATT
GTTGTTGTTAACTTGTTTATTGCAGCTTATAATGGTTACAAATAAAGCAATAGCATCACAAATTTCACAA
ATAAAGCATTTTTTTCACTGCATTCTAGTTGTGGTTTGTCCAAACTCATCAATGTATCTTAACGCGTAAA
TTGTAAGCGTTAATATTTTGTTAAAATTCGCGTTAAATTTTTGTTAAATCAGCTCATTTTTTAACCAATA
GGCCGAAATCGGCAAAATCCCTTATAAATCAAAAGAATAGACCGAGATAGGGT
[37 nt withheld, positions 2014-2050]
AAAGAACGTGGACTCCAACGTCAAAGG
[49 nt withheld, positions 2078-2126]
T
[91 nt withheld, positions 2128-2218]
G
[124 nt withheld, positions 2220-2343]
CAGGTGGCACTTTTCGGGGAAATGTGCGCGGAACCCCTATTTGTTTATTTTTCTAAATACATTCAAATAT
GTATCCGCTCATGAGACAATAACCCTGATAAATGCTTCAATAATATTGAAAAAGGAAGAATCCTGAGGCG
GAAAGAACCAGCTGTGGAATGTGTGTCAGTTAGGGTGTGGAAAGTCCCCAGGCTCCCCAGCAGGCAGAAG
TATGCAAAGCATGCATCTCAATTAGTCAGCAACCAGGTGTGGAAAGTCCCCAGGCTCCCCAGCAGGCAGA
AGTATGCAAAGCATGCATCTCAATTAGTCAGCAACCATAGTCCCGCCCCTAACTCCGCCCATCCCGCCCC
TAACTCCGCCCAGTTCCGCCCATTCTCCGCCCCATGGCTGACTAATTTTTTTTATTTATGCAGAGGCCGA
GGCCGCCTCGGCCTCTGAGCTATTCCAGAAGTAGTGAGGAGGCTTTTTTGGAGGCCTAGGCTTTTGCAAA
GATCGATCAAGAGACAGGATGAGGATCGTTTCGCATGATTGAACAAGATGGATTGCACGCAGGTTCTCCG
GCCGCTTGGGTGGAGAGGCTATTCGGCTATGACTGGGCACAACAGACAATCGGCTGCTCTGATGCCGCCG
TGTTCCGGCTGTCAGCGCAGGGGCGCCCGGTTCTTTTTGTCAAGACCGACCTGTCCGGTGCCCTGAATGA
ACTGCAAGACGAGGCAGCGCGGCTATCGTGGCTGGCCACGACGGGCGTTCCTTGCGCAGCTGTGCTCGAC
GTTGTCACTGAAGCGGGAAGGGACTGGCTGCTATTGGGCGAAGTGCCGGGGCAGGATCTCCTGTCATCTC
ACCTTGCTCCTGCCGAGAAAGTATCCATCATGGCTGATGCAATGCGGCGGCTGCATACGCTTGATCCGGC
TACCTGCCCATTCGACCACCAAGCGAAACATCGCATCGAGCGAGCACGTACTCGGATGGAAGCCGGTCTT
GTCGATCAGGATGATCTGGACGAAGAACATCAGGGGCTCGCGCCAGCCGAACTGTTCGCCAGGCTCAAGG
CGAGCATGCCCGACGGCGAGGATCTCGTCGTGACCCATGGCGATGCCTGCTTGCCGAATATCATGGTGGA
AAATGGCCGCTTTTCTGGATTCATCGACTGTGGCCGGCTGGGTGTGGCGGACCGCTATCAGGACATAGCG
TTGGCTACCCGTGATATTGCTGAAGAACTTGGCGGCGAATGGGCTGACCGCTTCCTCGTGCTTTACGGTA
TCGCCGCTCCCGATTCGCAGCGCATCGCCTTCTATCGCCTTCTTGACGAGTTCTTCTGAGCGGGACTCTG
GGGTTCGAAATGACCGACCAAGCGACGCCCAACCTGCCATCACGAGATTTCGATTCCACCGCCGCCTTCT
ATGAAAGGTTGGGCTTCGGAATCGTTTTCCGGGACGCCGGCTGGATGATCCTCCAGCGCGGGGATCTCAT
GCTGGAGTTCTTCGCCCACCCTAGGGGGAGGCTAACTGAAACACGGAAGGAGACAATACCGGAAGGAACC
CGCGCTATGACGGCAATAAAAAGACAGAATAAAACGCACGGTGTTGGGTCGTTTGTTCATAAACGCGGGG
TTCGGTCCCAGGGCTGGCACTCTGTCGATACCCCACCGAGACCCCATTGGGGCCAATACGCCCGCGTTTC
TTCCTTTTCCCCACCCCACCCCCCAAGTTCGGGTGAAGGCCCAGGGCTCGCAGCCAACGTCGGGGCGGCA
GGCCCTGCCATAGCCTCAGGTTACTCATATATACTTTAGATTGATTTAAAACTTCATTTTTAATTTAAAA
GGATCTAGGTGAAGATCCTTTTTGATAATCTCATGACCAAAATCCCTTAACGTGAGTTTTCGTTCCACTG
AGCGTCAGACCCCGTAGAAAAGATCAAAGGATCTTCTTGAGATCCTTTTTTTCTGCGCGTAATCTGCTGC
TTGCAAACAAAAAAACCACCGCTACCAGCGGTGGTTTGTTTGCCGGATCAAGAGCTACCAACTCTTTTTC
CGAAGGTAACTGGCTTCAGCAGAGCGCAGATACCAAATACTGTTCTTCTAGTGTAGCCGTAGTTAGGCCA
CCACTTCAAGAACTCTGTAGCACCGCCTACATACCTCGCTCTGCTAATCCTGTTACCAGTGGCTGCTGCC
AGTGGCGATAAGTCGTGTCTTACCGGGTTGGACTCAAGACGATAGTTACCGGATAAGGCGCAGCGGTCGG
GCTGAACGGGGGGTTCGTGCACACAGCCCAGCTTGGAGCGAACGACCTACACCGAACTGAGATACCTACA
GCGTGAGCTATGAGAAAGCGCCACGCTTCCCGAAGGGAGAAAGGCGGACAGGTATCCGGTAAGCGGCAGG
GTCGGAACAGGAGAGCGCACGAGGGAGCTTCCAGGGGGAAACGCCTGGTATCTTTATAGTCCTGTCGGGT
TTCGCCACCTCTGACTTGAGCGTCGATTTTTGTGATGCTCGTCAGGGGGGCGGAGCCTATGGAAAAACGC
CAGCAACGCGGCCTTTTTACGGTTCCTGGCCTTTTGCTGGCCTTTTGCTCACATGTTCTTTCCTGCGTTA
